>Addgene plasmid #216834 | pCMV-3*flag-NEXN | addgene full sequence | sequence record 429373 | Addgene NGS Result
CTCTTCGCTATTACGCCAGCTGGCGAAAGGGGGATGTGCTGCAAGGCGATTAAGTTGGGTAACGCCAGGG
TTTTCCCAGTCACGACGTTGTAAAACGACGGCCAGTGCCAAGCTGATCTATACATTGAATCAATATTGGC
AATTAGCCATATTAGTCATTGGTTATATAGCATAAATCAATATTGGCTATTGGCCATTGCATACGTTGTA
TCTATATCATAATATGTACATTTATATTGGCTCATGTCCAATATGACCGCCATGTTGACATTGATTATTG
ACTAGTTATTAATAGTAATCAATTACGGGGTCATTAGTTCATAGCCCATATATGGAGTTCCGCGTTACAT
AACTTACGGTAAATGGCCCGCCTGGCTGACCGCCCAACGACCCCCGCCCATTGACGTCAATAATGACGTA
TGTTCCCATAGTAACGCCAATAGGGACTTTCCATTGACGTCAATGGGTGGAGTATTTACGGTAAACTGCC
CACTTGGCAGTACATCAAGTGTATCATATGCCAAGTCCGCCCCCTATTGACGTCAATGACGGTAAATGGC
CCGCCTGGCATTATGCCCAGTACATGACCTTACGGGACTTTCCTACTTGGCAGTACATCTACGTATTAGT
CATCGCTATTACCATGGTGATGCGGTTTTGGCAGTACACCAATGGGCGTGGATAGCGGTTTGACTCACGG
GGATTTCCAAGTCTCCACCCCATTGACGTCAATGGGAGTTTGTTTTGGCACCAAAATCAACGGGACTTTC
CAAAATGTCGTAATAACCCCGCCCCGTTGACGCAAATGGGCGGTAGGCGTGTACGGTGGGAGGTCTATAT
AAGCAGAGCTCGTTTAGTGAACCGTCAGAATTAACCATGGACTACAAAGACCATGACGGTGATTATAAAG
ATCATGACATCGATTACAAGGATGACGATGACAAGCTTGCGGCCGCGAATTCGATGAATGACGTTTCGCA
AAAGGCAGAGATTCTGCTTTCCTCATGTAAACCTGTCCCTAAGTCCTATGTGCCAAAGCTTGGCAAGGGA
GATGTAAAGGACAAGTTTGAAGCCATGCAGAGGGCCAGGGAAGAAAGAAATCAAAGGCGATCTAGAGACG
AAAAGCAAAGAAGAAAAGAACAATATATTAGAGAGAGAGAATGGAACAGGAGAAAGCAGGAGATTAAAGA
AATGCTTGCTTCTGATGATGAGGAAGAAAGTTCTCCTAAAATAGAAAAGGCTTATGTCCCAAAGCTAACA
GGGACAGTTAAAGGTAAATTCGATGAAATGGAGAAACACAGACAGGAAGAACAAAGAAAGAGAACAGAAG
AAGAAAGAAAACGCAGAATTGAGCAGGATCTGTTAGAAAAGAGGAAAATACAGCGCGAATTAGCAAAAAG
AGCGGAGCAGATTGAGGACATAAACAATACGGGAACCGAGTCCGCATCAGAGGAAGGAGATGACTCACTA
CTTATAACAGTGGTACCTGCCAAATCATACAAAACACCTGGAAAAACAAAGGATCCTGAGGACCTGGACA
GAGAAGAAGGAAATGGGAGAACCAACCATGAAGAAGATAAAATGAGATATGAAGAAGAGTGCCGAGTTCT
CAAAGAAGCAAAATGTCTTTCATTAGTCATGGATGATGAAACAGAGGCCAAAAAAGAATCACATTTTCCT
GGAAAATTGAAATCAACTTTTGAAGAACTGGAACGACAAAGACAAGAAAATCGCAAGAAGCAAGCGGAAG
AGGAAGCGAGACGACGCTTAGAAGAAGAGAGACGTTCCTTTGAGGAGGCGAGAAGGCACATGGTAAATGA
GGAGGATGAAAACCAAGATAGAGAAACAGTTTTTAAAGAGTACCGCCCAGGAAAACTCAAACTCAGTTTT
GAGGAAATAGAAAGGCAAAGGAGAGAAGACGAAAAACGAAAAGCAGAGGAGGAGGCCCGAAGGAGAATAG
AGGAAGAGAAGGCGGCATTTGCTGAAGCAAGGAGAAGCATGGTATTAGATGATGATTCCCCAGAGATTTA
TAAAACAGTGTCTCAAGAATCTCTTACTCCTGGAAAACTAGAAATTAATTTTGAACAATTATTAAGACAA
AAAATGGAAGAAGAAAGACGACGAACAGAGGAAGAACGCAGGCATAAACTAGAAATGGAGAAACAGGAAT
TTGAACAACTGAGACAAGAAATGGGAAAGGAAGAAGAAGAAAATGAAAGCTTTGGGTTGAGTAGAGAATA
TGAAGAATTAATTAAATTAAAAAGGAGTGGCTCAATTCAAGCTAAAAATCTAAAAAGCAAGTTTGAAAAA
ATTGGACAATTGTCTGAAAAAGAAGTACAGAAAAAGATAGAAGAAGAGCGAGCAAAAAGGCGAGCAATTG
ACCTTGAAATCAAAGAGCGAGAAGCAGAAAACTTCCATGAGGACGATGATGTTGATGTAAGGCCTGCAAA
GAAGAGTGAGTCTCCTTTTACTCATAAGGTGAACATGAAAGCCAGGTTTGAACAAATGGCAAAGGCAAGA
GAAGAGGAAGAACAAAGAAGAATTGAAGAACAAAAGTTACTACGAATGCAGTTTGAACAGAAAGAAATCG
ATGCGGCATTACAGAAGAAAAGAGAAGATGAGGAGGAAGAAGAAGGTAGCATTGTTAATGGCTCCACTAC
TGAAGATGAAGAGCAAACCAGATCAGGAGCTCCATGGTTCAAAAAGCCTTTAAGAAATACCTCAGTTGTA
GACAGTGAGCCAGTCAGATTTACTGTTAAAGTAACAGGAGAACCCAAGCCGGAAATTACATGGTGGTTTG
AAGGAGAAATACTGCAGGATGGAGAAGACTATCAGTACATCGAAAGAGGTGAAACTTACTGCCTGTATTT
ACCGGAAACCTTCCCAGAAGATGGAGGAGAGTACATGTGTAAGGCAGTCAACAATAAAGGCTCAGCAGCG
AGCACCTGCATTCTTACCATTGAAATGGATGACTACTAGGGATCCCGGGTGGCATCCCTGTGACCCCTCC
CCAGTGCCTCTCCTGGCCCTGGAAGTTGCCACTCCAGTGCCCACCAGCCTTGTCCTAATAAAATTAAGTT
GCATCATTTTGTCTGACTAGGTGTCCTTCTATAATATTATGGGGTGGAGGGGGGTGGTATGGAGCAAGGG
GCAAGTTGGGAAGACAACCTGTAGGGCCTGCGGGGTCTATTGGGAACCAAGCTGGAGTGCAGTGGCACAA
TCTTGGCTCACTGCAATCTCCGCCTCCTGGGTTCAAGCGATTCTCCTGCCTCAGCCTCCCGAGTTGTTGG
GATTCCAGGCATGCATGACCAGGCTCAGCTAATTTTTGTTTTTTTGGTAGAGACGGGGTTTCACCATATT
GGCCAGGCTGGTCTCCAACTCCTAATCTCAGGTGATCTACCCACCTTGGCCTCCCAAATTGCTGGGATTA
CAGGCGTGAACCACTGCTCCCTTCCCTGTCCTTCTGATTTTAAAATAACTATACCAGCAGGAGGACGTCC
AGACACAGCATAGGCTACCTGGCCATGCCCAACCGGTGGGACATTTGAGTTGCTTGCTTGGCACTGTCCT
CTCATGCGTTGGGTCCACTCAGTAGATGCCTGTTGAATTGGGTACGCGGCCAGCTTGGCTGTGGAATGTG
TGTCAGTTAGGGTGTGGAAAGTCCCCAGGCTCCCCAGCAGGCAGAAGTATGCAAAGCATGCATCTCAATT
AGTCAGCAACCAGGTGTGGAAAGTCCCCAGGCTCCCCAGCAGGCAGAAGTATGCAAAGCATGCATCTCAA
TTAGTCAGCAACCATAGTCCCGCCCCTAACTCCGCCCATCCCGCCCCTAACTCCGCCCAGTTCCGCCCAT
TCTCCGCCCCATGGCTGACTAATTTTTTTTATTTATGCAGAGGCCGAGGCCGCCTCGGCCTCTGAGCTAT
TCCAGAAGTAGTGAGGAGGCTTTTTTGGAGGCCTAGGCTTTTGCAAAAAGCTCCTCGAGGAACTGAAAAA
CCAGAAAGTTAATTCCCTATAGTGAGTCGTATTAAATTCGTAATCATGTCATAGCTGTTTCCTGTGTGAA
ATTGTTATCCGCTCACAATTCCACACAACATACGAGCCGGAAGCATAAAGTGTAAAGCCTGGGGTGCCTA
ATGAGTGAGCTAACTCACATTAATTGCGTTGCGCTCACTGCCCGCTTTCCAGTCGGGAAACCTGTCGTGC
CAGCTGCATTAATGAATCGGCCAACGCGCGGGGAGAGGCGGTTTGCGTATTGGGCGCTCTTCCGCTTCCT
CGCTCACTGACTCGCTGCGCTCGGTCGTTCGGCTGCGGCGAGCGGTATCAGCTCACTCAAAGGCGGTAAT
ACGGTTATCCACAGAATCAGGGGATAACGCAGGAAAGAACATGTGAGCAAAAGGCCAGCAAAAGGCCAGG
AACCGTAAAAAGGCCGCGTTGCTGGCGTTTTTCCATAGGCTCCGCCCCCCTGACGAGCATCACAAAAATC
GACGCTCAAGTCAGAGGTGGCGAAACCCGACAGGACTATAAAGATACCAGGCGTTTCCCCCTGGAAGCTC
CCTCGTGCGCTCTCCTGTTCCGACCCTGCCGCTTACCGGATACCTGTCCGCCTTTCTCCCTTCGGGAAGC
GTGGCGCTTTCTCATAGCTCACGCTGTAGGTATCTCAGTTCGGTGTAGGTCGTTCGCTCCAAGCTGGGCT
GTGTGCACGAACCCCCCGTTCAGCCCGACCGCTGCGCCTTATCCGGTAACTATCGTCTTGAGTCCAACCC
GGTAAGACACGACTTATCGCCACTGGCAGCAGCCACTGGTAACAGGATTAGCAGAGCGAGGTATGTAGGC
GGTGCTACAGAGTTCTTGAAGTGGTGGCCTAACTACGGCTACACTAGAAGAACAGTATTTGGTATCTGCG
CTCTGCTGAAGCCAGTTACCTTCGGAAAAAGAGTTGGTAGCTCTTGATCCGGCAAACAAACCACCGCTGG
TAGCGGTGGTTTTTTTGTTTGCAAGCAGCAGATTACGCGCAGAAAAAAAGGATCTCAAGAAGATCCTTTG
ATCTTTTCTACGGGGTCTGACGCTCAGTGGAACGAAAACTCACGTTAAGGGATTTTGGTCATGAGATTAT
CAAAAAGGATCTTCACCTAGATCCTTTTAAATTAAAAATGAAGTTTTAAATCAATCTAAAGTATATATGA
GTAAACTTGGTCTGACAGTTACCAATGCTTAATCAGTGAGGCACCTATCTCAGCGATCTGTCTATTTCGT
TCATCCATAGTTGCCTGACTCCCCGTCGTGTAGATAACTACGATACGGGAGGGCTTACCATCTGGCCCCA
GTGCTGCAATGATACCGCGAGACCCACGCTCACCGGCTCCAGATTTATCAGCAATAAACCAGCCAGCCGG
AAGGGCCGAGCGCAGAAGTGGTCCTGCAACTTTATCCGCCTCCATCCAGTCTATTAATTGTTGCCGGGAA
GCTAGAGTAAGTAGTTCGCCAGTTAATAGTTTGCGCAACGTTGTTGCCATTGCTACAGGCATCGTGGTGT
CACGCTCGTCGTTTGGTATGGCTTCATTCAGCTCCGGTTCCCAACGATCAAGGCGAGTTACATGATCCCC
CATGTTGTGCAAAAAAGCGGTTAGCTCCTTCGGTCCTCCGATCGTTGTCAGAAGTAAGTTGGCCGCAGTG
TTATCACTCATGGTTATGGCAGCACTGCATAATTCTCTTACTGTCATGCCATCCGTAAGATGCTTTTCTG
TGACTGGTGAGTACTCAACCAAGTCATTCTGAGAATAGTGTATGCGGCGACCGAGTTGCTCTTGCCCGGC
GTCAATACGGGATAATACCGCGCCACATAGCAGAACTTTAAAAGTGCTCATCATTGGAAAACGTTCTTCG
GGGCGAAAACTCTCAAGGATCTTACCGCTGTTGAGATCCAGTTCGATGTAACCCACTCGTGCACCCAACT
GATCTTCAGCATCTTTTACTTTCACCAGCGTTTCTGGGTGAGCAAAAACAGGAAGGCAAAATGCCGCAAA
AAAGGGAATAAGGGCGACACGGAAATGTTGAATACTCATACTCTTCCTTTTTCAATATTATTGAAGCATT
TATCAGGGTTATTGTCTCATGAGCGGATACATATTTGAATGTATTTAGAAAAATAAACAAATAGGGGTTC
CGCGCACATTTCCCCGAAAAGTGCCACCTG
[124 nt withheld, positions 6191-6314]
C
[91 nt withheld, positions 6316-6406]
A
[49 nt withheld, positions 6408-6456]
CCTTTGACGTTGGAGTCCACGTTCTTT
[37 nt withheld, positions 6484-6520]
ACCCTATCTCGGTCTATTCTTTTGATTTATAAGGGATTTTGCCGATTTCGGCCTATTGGTTAAAAAATGA
GCTGATTTAACAAAAATTTAACGCGAATTTTAACAAAATATTAACGCTTACAATTTCCATTCGCCATTCA
GGCTGCGCAACTGTTGGGAAGGGCGATCGGTGCGGGC
Features (pLannotate 1.2.2; 16 found; start..end, strand, type, name):
    267..646     +  enhancer       CMV enhancer: human cytomegalovirus immediate early enhancer
    648..847     +  promoter       CMV promoter: human cytomegalovirus (CMV) immediate early promoter
    880..945     +  CDS            3xFLAG: three tandem FLAG® epitope tags, followed by an enterokinase cleavage site
   1171..2976    +  CDS            Nexn: NEXN_MOUSE - Experimental evidence at protein level: Swiss-Prot protein existence level 1. Involved in regulating cell migration through association with the actin cytoskeleton. Has an essential role in the maintenance of Z line and sarcomere integrity. From Mus musculus (Mouse).
   2987..3609    +  polyA_signal   hGH poly(A) signal: human growth hormone polyadenylation signal
   3638..3967    +  promoter       SV40 promoter: SV40 enhancer and early promoter
   4006..4024    -  promoter       T7 promoter: promoter for bacteriophage T7 RNA polymerase
   4062..4078    -  protein_bind   lac operator: The lac repressor binds to the lac operator to inhibit transcription in E. coli. This inhibition can be relieved by adding lactose or isopropyl-β-D-thiogalactopyranoside (IPTG). lac repressor encoded by lacI
   4086..4116    -  promoter       lac promoter: promoter for the E. coli lac operon
   4131..4152    -  protein_bind   CAP binding site: CAP binding activates transcription in the presence of cAMP. E. coli catabolite activator protein
   4165..4257    -  CDS            lacI (fragment): lac repressor; lacI; The lac repressor binds to the lac operator to inhibit transcription in E. coli. This inhibition can be relieved by adding lactose or isopropyl-β-D-thiogalactopyranoside (IPTG).
   4440..5028    -  rep_origin     ori: high-copy-number ColE1/pMB1/pBR322/pUC origin of replication
   5199..6059    -  CDS            AmpR: β-lactamase; bla; confers resistance to ampicillin, carbenicillin, and related antibiotics
   6060..6164    -  promoter       AmpR promoter: bla
   6191..6619    +  rep_origin     f1 ori (sequence partly withheld): f1 bacteriophage origin of replication; arrow indicates direction of (+) strand synthesis
   6650..107     -  CDS            lacZα (fragment) (across the origin): LacZα fragment of β-galactosidase; lacZ fragment
