[The description below was written by a language model from this plasmid's Addgene catalogue record and pLannotate feature annotations shown in this document.]
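Description:
pCMV-3*flag-NEXN is a mammalian expression plasmid of about 6.7 kb, built on the pFLAG-MRTFA backbone, that produces mouse nexilin (Nexn) with an N-terminal 3xFLAG epitope tag. Transcription is driven by the human cytomegalovirus immediate-early enhancer and promoter. The 3xFLAG coding segment, which includes an enterokinase cleavage site, lies just downstream, followed by the Nexn coding sequence and a human growth hormone polyadenylation signal. The catalogue lists the insert as 2016 bp, whereas the annotation matches the Swiss-Prot mouse NEXN entry over about 1.8 kb beginning some 225 nt after the tag. The intervening stretch is unannotated, so it may be additional insert or linker sequence, and the record does not say which.

The plasmid is propagated in E. coli through a high-copy ColE1/pUC-type origin with ampicillin selection from the β-lactamase gene and its own promoter. An f1 origin is also present, which can allow single-stranded DNA production. Other annotated elements appear to be backbone remnants: an SV40 enhancer/early promoter region after the poly(A) signal with no annotated mammalian selection marker downstream, a reverse-oriented T7 promoter, lac promoter/operator and CAP site, and fragments of lacI and lacZα.

Nexilin is an actin-associated protein needed for Z-line and sarcomere integrity. The construct comes from a study of Z-disc-associated proteins in cardiac injury. It is suited to transient expression of tagged nexilin in cultured mammalian cells, with detection or pull-down through anti-FLAG reagents, although the record does not specify the particular experiments.
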