Addgene plasmid #216834: pCMV-3*flag-NEXN
Purpose: expressing Falg tag and the coding sequence of mouse Nexn
Depositing lab: Yuxuan Guo. Depositing organization: Peking University Health Science Center. Publication: In vivo proximity proteomics uncovers palmdelphin (PALMD) as a Z-disc-associated mitigator of isoproterenol-induced cardiac injury. Guo CT, Jardin BD, Lin JS, Ambroise RL, Wang Z, Yang LZ, Mazumdar N, Lu FJ, Ma Q, Cao YP, Liu CZ, Li KL, Liu XJ, Lan F, Zhao MM, Xiao H, Dong ED, Pu WT, Guo YX. Acta Pharmacol Sin. 2024 Jul 23. doi: 10.1038/s41401-024-01348-y. PubMed 39043970.
Backbone
  Vector backbone: pFLAG-MRTFA
  Vector type: Mammalian Expression
Growth in bacteria
  Bacterial resistance: Ampicillin, 100 μg/mL
  Growth temperature: 37°C
  Growth strain: NEB Stable
  Copy number: High Copy
Gene/Insert
  Gene/Insert name: Nexn (mus musculus) (alt name: Nexilin)
  Species: M. musculus (mouse)
  Insert size (bp): 2016
  Entrez Gene: Nexn (a.k.a. 1110046H09Rik, NELIN)
  Tag / fusion protein: Flag (N terminal on insert)
Terms and licenses: Academic/Nonprofit Terms; Industry Terms: Not Available to Industry
Depositor comments: Please visit https://doi.org/10.1101/2023.12.06.570334 for bioRxiv preprint.
How to cite: pCMV-3*flag-NEXN was a gift from Yuxuan Guo (Addgene plasmid # 216834 ; http://n2t.net/addgene:216834 ; RRID:Addgene_216834)
